>Addgene plasmid #21004 | HOXD4-FS-mam.exp. | addgene partial sequence | sequence record 26809 | 21004 with mPGK-F
CTCTCTTCCTCATCTCCGGGCCTTTCGACCTGCAAGGATCCCATGAGTTCGTATATGGTGAACTCTAAGT
ACGTGGACCCCAAGTTTCCTCCGTGCGAGGAATATTTGCAGGGTGGCTACCTAGGCGAGCAGGGAGCCGA
CTACTACGGCAGCGGTGCACAGGGCGCCGACTTCCAGCCCTCGGGGCTCTACCCACGGCCCGACTTCGGC
GAGCAACCCTTCGGAGGCGGCGGGCCCGGGCCTGGCTCAGCGCTGCCCGCGAGGGGTCACGGACAGGAGC
CGAGCGGCCCGGGAAGTCATTACGGTGCCCCGGGAGAGCCGTGCCCAGCGCCCCCGCCTGCGCCCCTGCC
TGGCGCTCGGGCCTGCAGCCAGCCCACCGGCCCCAAGCAGCCGCCCCCCGGGACAGCACTCAAGCAGCCC
GCTGTGGTCTACCCTTGGATGAAGAAGGTGCACGTGAATTCCGCGAACCCCAACTACACCGGCGGGGAGC
CCAAGCGCTCCCGGACGGCCTACACCAGACAGCAAGTCCTAGAACTGGAAAAGGAATTTCATTTTAACAG
GTATCTGACCAGGCGCCGTCGGATTGAAATCGCTCACACCCTGTGTCTGTCTGACCGCCAGATCAAGATC
GATCTGGTTNNNNAACCGGAGGATGAAGTGGAAAAAAGACCACTAACTGCNCAACAANAAGGGNANGGTC
TTTCTTCGCTNTTATGGGTCCTCTTCTACTGTCNCCGNGCAGGCTTTN
