[The description below was written by a language model from this plasmid's Addgene catalogue record.]
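Description:
HOXD4-FS-mam.exp. is a mammalian expression plasmid built on a derivative of the pBluescript cloning vector, with a backbone of about 4 kb. It is propagated in E. coli as a high-copy plasmid under ampicillin selection. The record gives no feature table, so the specific elements that adapt the pBluescript backbone for expression in mammalian cells, including the promoter driving the insert, any polyadenylation signal, and any mammalian selection marker, are not stated. An SP6 primer is listed for sequencing from the 5′ side, which suggests an SP6 promoter site lies upstream of the insert.

The payload is a roughly 930 bp insert of mouse Hoxd4 (also known as Hox-4.2 or Hox-5.1), cloned by restriction digestion between a 5′ BamHI site and a 3′ XbaI site; whether these sites survived cloning is not recorded. Hoxd4 encodes a homeodomain transcription factor of the Hox family, which normally binds DNA through its homeodomain. This version carries a frameshift mutation, and the record describes the resulting product as having no DNA binding activity. The position of the frameshift is not given, and no epitope tags or reporters are listed.

A construct of this kind would typically serve as a negative control alongside a wild-type HOXD4 expression plasmid in transfection experiments, helping distinguish effects that depend on DNA binding by the protein from nonspecific effects, although the record does not explicitly state its intended use. Part of the plasmid was derived from a construct made in another laboratory.
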