Addgene plasmid #21004: HOXD4-FS-mam.exp.
Depositing lab: Corey Largman. Depositing organization: San Francisco VA Health Care System.
Backbone
  Vector backbone: pBluescript derivative
  Backbone manufacturer: Stratagene (originally)
  Backbone size w/o insert (bp): 4000
  Vector type: Mammalian Expression
Growth in bacteria
  Bacterial resistance: Ampicillin, 100 μg/mL
  Growth temperature: 37°C
  Growth strain: DH5alpha
  Copy number: High Copy
Gene/Insert
  Gene/Insert name: HOXD4
  Species: M. musculus (mouse)
  Insert size (bp): 930
  Mutation: Frame shift mutant--No DNA binding
  Entrez Gene: Hoxd4 (a.k.a. 6030436D05Rik, Hox-4.2, Hox-5.1)
  Cloning method: Restriction Enzyme; 5′ cloning site BamHI (unknown if destroyed); 3′ cloning site XbaI (unknown if destroyed)
  Sequencing primers: 5′ SP6
Resource information
  A portion of this plasmid was derived from a plasmid made by: Mark Featherstone
Terms and licenses: Academic/Nonprofit Terms; Industry Terms: Not Available to Industry
How to cite: HOXD4-FS-mam.exp. was a gift from Corey Largman (Addgene plasmid # 21004 ; http://n2t.net/addgene:21004 ; RRID:Addgene_21004)
